Addgene plasmid #80602: TR-Csy4-H29A
Purpose: Expresses Csy4 with an inactivating H29A mutation from the CBA promoter. Cloned into an Adeno-Associated Virus backbone for packaging into AAV.
Depositing lab: Aravind Asokan. Depositing organization: University of North Carolina at Chapel Hill. Publication: Controlling mRNA stability and translation with the CRISPR endoribonuclease Csy4. Borchardt EK, Vandoros LA, Huang M, Lackey PE, Marzluff WF, Asokan A. RNA. 2015 Nov;21(11):1921-30. doi: 10.1261/rna.051227.115. Epub 2015 Sep 9. PubMed 26354771.
Backbone
  Vector backbone: AAV ITR backbone
  Backbone size w/o insert (bp): 5077
  Total vector size (bp): 5641
  Vector type: Mammalian Expression, AAV
Growth in bacteria
  Bacterial resistance: Ampicillin, 100 μg/mL
  Growth temperature: 37°C
  Growth strain: NEB Stable
  Copy number: Unknown
Gene/Insert
  Gene/Insert name: Csy4-H29A (alt name: Cas6f)
  Species: Pseudomonas aeruginosa
  Insert size (bp): 564
  Mutation: His29 mutated to Ala
  Promoter: CBA
  Cloning method: Restriction Enzyme; 5′ cloning site XbaI (not destroyed); 3′ cloning site NotI (not destroyed)
  Sequencing primers: 5′ caaatctgtgcggagccgaaatctgggagg
Terms and licenses: Academic/Nonprofit Terms; Industry Terms: Not Available to Industry
How to cite: TR-Csy4-H29A was a gift from Aravind Asokan (Addgene plasmid # 80602 ; http://n2t.net/addgene:80602 ; RRID:Addgene_80602)
