[The description below was written by a language model from this plasmid's Addgene catalogue record and pLannotate feature annotations shown in this document.]
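Description:
TR-Csy4-H29A is an AAV transfer plasmid for mammalian expression, 5,641 bp in total, built on an AAV ITR backbone so that its expression cassette can be packaged into recombinant adeno-associated virus. Two AAV2 inverted terminal repeats (both annotated as partial fragments) flank the cassette and provide the cis signals for genome replication and encapsidation when rep, cap and helper functions are supplied in trans. The bacterial portion outside the ITRs carries a high-copy ColE1/pUC-type origin, an ampicillin resistance gene with its own promoter, and an f1 phage origin. It also contains remnants of lacZα, bom and rop, which appear to be cloning leftovers with no role in the design.

The payload is a 564 bp coding sequence for Csy4 (also called Cas6f), the Pseudomonas aeruginosa CRISPR-associated endoribonuclease that normally processes pre-crRNA by recognising and cutting a specific RNA hairpin. This version carries a His29-to-Ala substitution, which the record describes as inactivating. Expression is driven by the CBA promoter, annotated here as a CMV immediate-early enhancer, the chicken β-actin promoter and a chimeric chicken β-actin/rabbit β-globin intron that runs directly into the coding sequence across the plasmid's numbering origin. This arrangement is commonly used for strong, broad expression in mammalian cells. An SV40 polyadenylation signal lies downstream of the gene, next to a short large T antigen fragment that probably came along with the SV40 segment. The insert sits between retained XbaI and NotI sites, and no epitope tag or reporter is annotated. The associated work concerns controlling mRNA stability and translation with Csy4. This suggests the plasmid serves as a catalytically dead counterpart to the active enzyme, though the record does not spell out that role.
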