Features (pLannotate 1.2.2; 15 found; start..end, strand, type, name):
      7..570     +  CDS            Csy4: CRISPR-associated endoribonuclease responsible for pre-crRNA processing in Pseudomonas aeruginosa (Haurwitz et al., 2010)
    594..715     -  polyA_signal   SV40 poly(A) signal: SV40 polyadenylation signal
    738..806     -  CDS            large T antigen (fragment): large T antigen from SV40 (simian virus 40)
    858..968     -  repeat_region  AAV2 ITR (fragment): inverted terminal repeat of adeno-associated virus serotype 2 inverted
    992..1058    +  CDS            lacZα (fragment): LacZα fragment of β-galactosidase; lacZ fragment
   1066..1521    +  rep_origin     f1 ori (sequence partly withheld): f1 bacteriophage origin of replication; arrow indicates direction of (+) strand synthesis
   1522..1621    -  misc_feature   bom (fragment): basis of mobility region from pBR322
   1723..1758    -  CDS            rop (fragment): Rop protein, which maintains plasmids at low copy number; rop
   1894..1957    +  promoter       AmpR promoter: bla
   1958..2818    +  CDS            AmpR: β-lactamase; bla; confers resistance to ampicillin, carbenicillin, and related antibiotics
   2989..3577    +  rep_origin     ori: high-copy-number ColE1/pMB1/pBR322/pUC origin of replication
   3723..3833    +  repeat_region  AAV2 ITR (fragment): inverted terminal repeat of adeno-associated virus serotype 2 inverted
   4014..4391    +  enhancer       CMV enhancer: human cytomegalovirus immediate early enhancer
   4393..4670    +  promoter       chicken β-actin promoter: No description available
   4671..6       +  intron         chimeric intron (across the origin): chimera between introns from chicken β-actin and rabbit β-globin
>Addgene plasmid #80602 | TR-Csy4-H29A | depositor full sequence | sequence record 152080 | TR-Csy4-H29A sequence 5641 bps
TCTAGAATGGACCACTACCTCGACATTCGCTTGCGACCGGACCCGGAATTTCCCCCGGCGCAACTCATGA
GCGTGCTCTTCGGCAAGCTCGCCCAGGCCCTGGTGGCACAGGGCGGGGACAGGATCGGCGTGAGCTTCCC
CGACCTCGACGAAAGCCGCTCCCGGCTGGGCGAGCGCCTGCGCATTCATGCCTCGGCGGACGACCTTCGT
GCCCTGCTCGCCCGGCCCTGGCTGGAAGGGTTGCGGGACCATCTGCAATTCGGAGAACCGGCAGTCGTGC
CTCACCCCACACCGTACCGTCAGGTCAGTCGGGTTCAGGCGAAAAGCAATCCGGAACGCCTGCGGCGGCG
GCTCATGCGCCGGCACGATCTGAGTGAGGAGGAGGCTCGGAAACGCATTCCCGATACGGTCGCGAGAGCC
TTGGACCTGCCCTTCGTCACGCTACGCAGCCAGAGCACCGGACAGCACTTCCGTCTCTTCATCCGCCACG
GGCCGTTGCAGGTGACGGCAGAGGAAGGAGGATTCACCTGTTACGGGTTGAGCAAAGGAGGTTTCGTTCC
CTGGTTCTGAGCGGCCGCTTCGAGCAGACATGATAAGATACATTGATGAGTTTGGACAAACCACAACTAG
AATGCAGTGAAAAAAATGCTTTATTTGTGAAATTTGTGATGCTATTGCTTTATTTGTAACCATTATAAGC
TGCAATAAACAAGTTAACAACAACAATTGCATTCATTTTATGTTTCAGGTTCAGGGGGAGATGTGGGAGG
TTTTTTAAAGCAAGTAAAACCTCTACAAATGTGGTAAAATCGATAAGGATCTAGGAACCCCTAGTGATGG
AGTTGGCCACTCCCTCTCTGCGCGCTCGCTCGCTCACTGAGGCCGCCCGGGCAAAGCCCGGGCGTCGGGC
GACCTTTGGTCGCCCGGCCTCAGTGAGCGAGCGAGCGCGCAGAGAGGGAGTGGCCAACCCCCCCCCCCCC
CCCCCTGCAGCCTGGCGTAATAGCGAAGAGGCCCGCACCGATCGCCCTTCCCAACAGTTGCGTAGCCTGA
ATGGCGAATGGCGCG
[124 nt withheld, positions 1066-1189]
C
[91 nt withheld, positions 1191-1281]
A
[49 nt withheld, positions 1283-1331]
CCTTTGACGTTGGAGTCCACGTTCTTT
[37 nt withheld, positions 1359-1395]
ACCCTATCTCGGTCTATTCTTTTGATTTATAAGGGATTTTGCCGATTTCGGCCTATTGGTTAAAAAATGA
GCTGATTTAACAAAAATTTAACGCGAATTTTAACAAAATATTAACGTTTACAATTTCCTGATGCGCTATT
TTCTCCTTACGCATCTGTGCGGTATTTCACACCGCATATGGTGCACTCTCAGTACAATCTGCTCTGATGC
CGCATAGTTAAGCCAGCCCCGACACCCGCCAACACCCGCTGACGCGCCCTGACGGGCTTGTCTGCTCCCG
GCATCCGCTTACAGACAAGCTGTGACCGTCTCCGGGAGCTGCATGTGTCAGAGGTTTTCACCGTCATCAC
CGAAACGCGCGAGACGAAAGGGCCTCGTGATACGCCTATTTTTATAGGTTAATGTCATGATAATAATGGT
TTCTTAGACGTCAGGTGGCACTTTTCGGGGAAATGTGCGCGGAACCCCTATTTGTTTATTTTTCTAAATA
CTTTCAAATATGTATCCGCTCATGAGACAATAACCCTGATAAATGCTTCAATAATATTGAAAAAGGAAGA
GTATGAGTATTCAACATTTCCGTGTCGCCCTTATTCCCTTTTTTGCGGCATTTTGCCTTCCTGTTTTTGC
TCACCCAGAAACGCTGGTGAAAGTAAAAGATGCTGAAGATCAGTTGGGTGCACGAGTGGGTTACATCGAA
CTGGATCTCAACAGCGGTAAGATCCTTGAGAGTTTTCGCCCCGAAGAACGTTTTCCAATGATGAGCACTT
TTAAAGTTCTGCTATGTGGCGCGGTATTATCCCGTATTGACGCCGGGCAAGAGCAACTCGGTCGCCGCAT
ACACTATTCTCAGAATGACTTGGTTGAGTACTCACCAGTCACAGAAAAGCATCTTACGGATGGCATGACA
GTAAGAGAATTATGCAGTGCTGCCATAACCATGAGTGATAACACTGCGGCCAACTTACTTCTGACAACGA
TCGGAGGACCGAAGGAGCTAACCGCTTTTTTGCACAACATGGGGGATCATGTAACTCGCCTTGATCGTTG
GGAACCGGAGCTGAATGAAGCCATACCAAACGACGAGCGTGACACCACGATGCCTGTAGCAATGGCAACA
ACGTTGCGCAAACTATTAACTGGCGAACTACTTACTCTAGCTTCCCGGCAACAATTAATAGACTGGATGG
AGGCGGATAAAGTTGCAGGACCACTTCTGCGCTCGGCCCTTCCGGCTGGCTGGTTTATTGCGGATAAATC
TGGAGCCGGTGAGCGTGGGTCTCGCGGTATCATTGCAGCACTGGGGCCAGATGGTAAGCCCTCCCGTATC
GTAGTTATCTACACGACGGGGAGTCAGGCAACTATGGATGAACGAAATAGACAGATCGCTGAGATAGGTG
CCTCACTGATTAAGCATTGGTAACTGTCAGACCAAGTTTACTCATATATACTTTAGATTGATTTAAAACT
TCATTTTTAATTTAAAAGGATCTAGGTGAAGATCCTTTTTGATAATCTCATGACCAAAATCCCTTAACGT
GAGTTTTCGTTCCACTGAGCGTCAGACCCCGTAGAAAAGATCAAAGGATCTTCTTGAGATCCTTTTTTTC
TGCGCGTAATCTGCTGCTTGCAAACAAAAAAACCACCGCTACCAGCGGTGGTTTGTTTGCCGGATCAAGA
GCTACCAACTCTTTTTCCGAAGGTAACTGGCTTCAGCAGAGCGCAGATACCAAATACTGTCCTTCTAGTG
TAGCCGTAGTTAGGCCACCACTTCAAGAACTCTGTAGCACCGCCTACATACCTCGCTCTGCTAATCCTGT
TACCAGTGGCTGCTGCCAGTGGCGATAAGTCGTGTCTTACCGGGTTGGACTCAAGACGATAGTTACCGGA
TAAGGCGCAGCGGTCGGGCTGAACGGGGGGTTCGTGCACACAGCCCAGCTTGGAGCGAACGACCTACACC
GAACTGAGATACCTACAGCGTGAGCATTGAGAAAGCGCCACGCTTCCCGAAGGGAGAAAGGCGGACAGGT
ATCCGGTAAGCGGCAGGGTCGGAACAGGAGAGCGCACGAGGGAGCTTCCAGGGGGAAACGCCTGGTATCT
TTATAGTCCTGTCGGGTTTCGCCACCTCTGACTTGAGCGTCGATTTTTGTGATGCTCGTCAGGGGGGCGG
AGCCTATGGAAAAACGCCAGCAACGCGGCCTTTTTACGGTTCCTGGCCTTTTGCTGGCCTTTTGCTCACA
TGTTCTTTCCTGCGTTATCCCCTGATTCTGTGGATAACCGTATTACCGCCTTTGAGTGAGCTGATACCGC
TGGGGGGGGGGGGGGGGGTTGGCCACTCCCTCTCTGCGCGCTCGCTCGCTCACTGAGGCCGGGCGACCAA
AGGTCGCCCGACGCCCGGGCTTTGCCCGGGCGGCCTCAGTGAGCGAGCGAGCGCGCAGAGAGGGAGTGGC
CAACTCCATCACTAGGGGTTCCTAGATCTTCAATATTGGCCATTAGCCATATTATTCATTGGTTATATAG
CATAAATCAATATTGGATATTGGCCATTGCATACGTTGTATCTATATCATAATATGTACATTTATATTGG
CTCATGTCCAATATGACCGCCATGTTGGCATTGATTATTGACTAGTTATTAATAGTAATCAATTACGGGG
TCATTAGTTCATAGCCCATATATGGAGTTCCGCGTTACATAACTTACGGTAAATGGCCCGCCTGGCTGAC
CGCCCAACGACCCCCGCCCATTGACGTCAATAATGACGTATGTTCCCATAGTAACGCCAATAGGGACTTT
CCATTGACGTCAATGGGTGGAGTATTTACGGTAAACTGCCCACTTGGCAGTACATCAAGTGTATCATATG
CCAAGTCCGCCCCCTATTGACGTCAATGACGGTAAATGGCCCGCCTGGCATTATGCCCAGTACATGACCT
TACGGGACTTTCCTACTTGGCAGTACATCTACGTATTAGTCATCGCTATTACCATGGTCGAGGTGAGCCC
CACGTTCTGCTTCACTCTCCCCATCTCCCCCCCCTCCCCACCCCCAATTTTGTATTTATTTATTTTTTAA
TTATTTTGTGCAGCGATGGGGGCGGGGGGGGGGGGGGGGCGCGCGCCAGGCGGGGCGGGGCGGGGCGAGG
GGCGGGGCGGGGCGAGGCGGAGAGGTGCGGCGGCAGCCAATCAGAGCGGCGCGCTCCGAAAGTTTCCTTT
TATGGCGAGGCGGCGGCGGCGGCGGCCCTATAAAAAGCGAAGCGCGCGGCGGGCGGGAGTCGCTGCGACG
CTGCCTTCGCCCCGTGCCCCGCTCCGCCGCCGCCTCGCGCCGCCCGCCCCGGCTCTGACTGACCGCGTTA
CTCCCACAGGTGAGCGGGCGGGACGGCCCTTCTCCTCCGGGCTGTAATTAGCGCTTGGTTTAATGACGGC
TTGTTTCTTTTCTGTGGCTGCGTGAAAGCCTTGAGGGGCTCCGGGAGGGCCCTTTGTGCGGGGGGGAGCG
GCTCGGGGGGTGCGTGCGTGTGTGTGTGCGTGGGGAGCGCCGCGTGCGGCCCGCGCTGCCCGGCGGCTGT
GAGCGCTGCGGGCGCGGCGCGGGGCTTTGTGCGCTCCGCAGTGTGCGCGAGGGGAGCGCGGCCGGGGGCG
GTGCCCCGCGGTGCGGGGGGGGCTGCGAGGGGAACAAAGGCTGCGTGCGGGGTGTGTGCGTGGGGGGGTG
AGCAGGGGGTATGGGCGCGGCGGTCGGGCTGTAACCCCCCCCTGCACCCCCCTCCCCGAGTTGCTGAGCA
CGGCCCGGCTTCGGGTGCGGGGCTCCGTACGGGGCGTGGCGCGGGGCTCGCCGTGCCGGGCGGGGGGTGG
CGGCAGGTGGGGGTGCCGGGCGGGGCGGGGCCGCCTCGGGCCGGGGAGGGCTCGGGGGAGGGGCGCGGCG
GCCCCCGGAGCGCCGGCGGCTGTCGAGGCGCGGCGAGCCGCAGCCATTGCCTTTTATGGTAATCGTGCGA
GAGGGCGCAGGGACTTACTTTGTCCCAAATCTGTGCGGAGCCGAAATCTGGGAGGCGCCGCCGCACCCCC
TCTAGCGGGCGCGGGGCGAAGCGGTGCGGCGCCGGCAGGAAGGAAATGGGCGGGGAGGGCCTTCGTGCGT
CGCCGCGCCGCCGTCCCCTTCTCCCTCTCCAGCCTCGGGGCTGTCCGCGGGGGGACGGCTGCCTTCGGGG
GGGACGGGGCAGGGCGGGGTTCGGCTTCTGGCGTGTGACCGGCGGC
