>Addgene plasmid #80602 | TR-Csy4-H29A | addgene partial sequence | sequence record 161538 | pCAGGS5 5'-ggttcggcttctggcgtgtgacc-3'
TACCTCGACATTCGCTTGCGACCGGACCCGGAATTTCCCCCGGCGCAACTCATGAGCGTGCTCTTCGGCA
AGCTCGCCCAGGCCCTGGTGGCACAGGGCGGGGACAGGATCGGCGTGAGCTTCCCCGACCTCGACGAAAG
CCGCTCCCGGCTGGGCGAGCGCCTGCGCATTCATGCCTCGGCGGACGACCTTCGTGCCCTGCTCGCCCGG
CCCTGGCTGGAAGGGTTGCGGGACCATCTGCAATTCGGAGAACCGGCAGTCGTGCCTCACCCCACACCGT
ACCGTCAGGTCAGTCGGGTTCAGGCGAAAAGCAATCCGGAACGCCTGCGGCGGCGGCTCATGCGCCGGCA
CGATCTGAGTGAGGAGGAGGCTCGGAAACGCATTCCCGATACGGTCGCGAGAGCCTTGGACCTGCCCTTC
GTCACGCTACGCAGCCAGAGCACCGGACAGCACTTCCGTCTCTTCATCCGCCACGGGCCGTTGCAGGTGA
CGGCAGAGGAAGGAGGATTCACCTGTTACGGGTTGAGCAAAGGAGGTTTCGTTCCCTGGTTCTGAGCGGC
CGCTTCGAGCAGACATGATAAGATACATTGATGAGTTTGGACAAACCACAACTAGAATGCAGTGAAAAAA
ATGCTTTATTTGTGAAATTTGTGATGCTATTGCTTTATTTGTAACCATTATAAGCTGCAATAAACAAGTT
AACAACAACAATTGCATTCATTTTATGTTTCAGGTTCAGGGGGAGATGTGGGAGGTTTTTTAAAGCAAGT
AAAACCTCTACAAATGTGGTAAAATCGATAAGGATCTGAGGAACCCCTAGTGATGGAGTTGG
