>Addgene plasmid #80602 | TR-Csy4-H29A | addgene partial sequence | sequence record 161540 | EBV-rev 5'-GTGGTTTGTCCAAACTCATC-3'
TCTGCTCGAAGCGGCCGCTCAGAACCAGGGAACGAAACCTCCTTTGCTCAACCCGTAACAGGTGAATCCT
CCTTCCTCTGCCGTCACCTGCAACGGCCCGTGGCGGATGAAGAGACGGAAGTGCTGTCCGGTGCTCTGGC
TGCGTAGCGTGACGAAGGGCAGGTCCAAGGCTCTCGCGACCGTATCGGGAATGCGTTTCCGAGCCTCCTC
CTCACTCAGATCGTGCCGGCGCATGAGCCGCCGCCGCAGGCGTTCCGGATTGCTTTTCGCCTGAACCCGA
CTGACCTGACGGTACGGTGTGGGGTGAGGCACGACTGCCGGTTCTCCGAATTGCAGATGGTCCCGCAACC
CTTCCAGCCAGGGCCGGGCGAGCAGGGCACGAAGGTCGTCCGCCGAGGCATGAATGCGCAGGCGCTCGCC
CAGCCGGGAGCGGCTTTCGTCGAGGTCGGGGAAGCTCACGCCGATCCTGTCCCCGCCCTGTGCCACCAGG
GCCTGGGCGAGCTTGCCGAAGAGCACGCTCATGAGTTGCGCCGGGGGAAATTCCGGGTCCGGTCGCAAGC
GAATGTCGAGGTAGTGGTCCATTCTAGAGCCGCCGGTCACACGCCAGAAGCCGAACCCCGCCCTGCCCCG
TCCCCCCCGAAGGCAGCCGTCCCCCCGCGGACAGCCCCGAGGCTGGAGAGGGAGAAGGGGACGGCGGCGC
GGCGACGCACGAAGGCCCTCCCCGCCCATTTCCTTCCTGCCGGCGCCGCA
